>Addgene plasmid #46433 | pGEX RASGAP(NC)-SH2 | depositor full sequence | sequence record 65587 | Full Sequence
ACGTTATCGACTGCACGGTGCACCAATGCTTCTGGCGTCAGGCAGCCATCGGAAGCTGTGGTATGGCTGT
GCAGGTCGTAAATCACTGCATAATTCGTGTCGCTCAAGGCGCACTCCCGTTCTGGATAATGTTTTTTGCG
CCGACATCATAACGGTTCTGGCAAATATTCTGAAATGAGCTGTTGACAATTAATCATCGGCTCGTATAAT
GTGTGGAATTGTGAGCGGATAACAATTTCACACAGGAAACAGTATTCATGTCCCCTATACTAGGTTATTG
GAAAATTAAGGGCCTTGTGCAACCCACTCGACTTCTTTTGGAATATCTTGAAGAAAAATATGAAGAGCAT
TTGTATGAGCGCGATGAAGGTGATAAATGGCGAAACAAAAAGTTTGAATTGGGTTTGGAGTTTCCCAATC
TTCCTTATTATATTGATGGTGATGTTAAATTAACACAGTCTATGGCCATCATACGTTATATAGCTGACAA
GCACAACATGTTGGGTGGTTGTCCAAAAGAGCGTGCAGAGATTTCAATGCTTGAAGGAGCGGTTTTGGAT
ATTAGATACGGTGTTTCGAGAATTGCATATAGTAAAGACTTTGAAACTCTCAAAGTTGATTTTCTTAGCA
AGCTACCTGAAATGCTGAAAATGTTCGAAGATCGTTTATGTCATAAAACATATTTAAATGGTGATCATGT
AACCCATCCTGACTTCATGTTGTATGACGCTCTTGATGTTGTTTTATACATGGACCCAATGTGCCTGGAT
GCGTTCCCAAAATTAGTTTGTTTTAAAAAACGTATTGAAGCTATCCCACAAATTGATAAGTACTTGAAAT
CCAGCAAGTATATAGCATGGCCTTTGCAGGGCTGGCAAGCCACGTTTGGTGGTGGCGACCATCCTCCAAA
ATCGGATCCCCCCATACCGTTGACCGCTCCTCCAACTAACCAGTGGTATCACGGAAAACTTGACAGAACG
ATAGCAGAAGAACGCCTCAGGCAGGCAGGGAAGTCTGGCAGTTATCTTATAAGAGAGAGTGATCGGAGGC
CAGGGTCCTTTGTACTTTCATTTCTTAGCCAGATGAATGTTGTCAACCATTTTAGGATTATTGCTATGTG
TGGAGATTACTACATTGGTGGAAGACGTTTTTCTTCACTGTCAGACCTAATAGGTTATTACAGTCATGTT
TCTTGTTTGCTTAAAGGAGAAAAATTACTTTACCCAGTTGCACCACCAGAGCCAGTAGAAGATAGAAGGC
GTGTACGAGCTATTCTACCTTACACAAAAGTACCAGACACTGATGAAATAAGTTTCTTAAAAGGAGATAT
GTTCATTGTTCATAATGAATTAGAAGATGGATGGATGTGGGTTACAAATTTAAGAACAGATGAACAAGGC
CTTATTGTTGAAGACCTAGTAGAAGAGGTGGGCCGGGAAGAAGATCCACATGAAGGAAAAATATGGTTCC
ATGGGAAGATTTCCAAACAGGAAGCTTATAATTTACTAATGACAGTTGGTCAAGTCTGCAGTTTTCTTGT
GAGGCCCTCAGATAATACTCCTGGCGATTATTCACTTTATTTCCGGACCAATGAAAATATTCAGCGATTT
AAAATATGTCCAACGCCAAACAATCAGTTTATGATGGGAGGCCGGTATTATAACAGCATTGGGGACATCA
TAGATCACTATCGAAAAGAACAGATTGTTGAAGGATATTATCTTAAGGAACCTGTACCAATGCAGGATCA
AGAACAAGTGGGAATTCATCGTGACTGACTGACGATCTGCCTCGCGCGTTTCGGTGATGACGGTGAAAAC
CTCTGACACATGCAGCTCCCGGAGACGGTCACAGCTTGTCTGTAAGCGGATGCCGGGAGCAGACAAGCCC
GTCAGGGCGCGTCAGCGGGTGTTGGCGGGTGTCGGGGCGCAGCCATGACCCAGTCACGTAGCGATAGCGG
AGTGTATAATTCTTGAAGACGAAAGGGCCTCGTGATACGCCTATTTTTATAGGTTAATGTCATGATAATA
ATGGTTTCTTAGACGTCAGGTGGCACTTTTCGGGGAAATGTGCGCGGAACCCCTATTTGTTTATTTTTCT
AAATACATTCAAATATGTATCCGCTCATGAGACAATAACCCTGATAAATGCTTCAATAATATTGAAAAAG
GAAGAGTATGAGTATTCAACATTTCCGTGTCGCCCTTATTCCCTTTTTTGCGGCATTTTGCCTTCCTGTT
TTTGCTCACCCAGAAACGCTGGTGAAAGTAAAAGATGCTGAAGATCAGTTGGGTGCACGAGTGGGTTACA
TCGAACTGGATCTCAACAGCGGTAAGATCCTTGAGAGTTTTCGCCCCGAAGAACGTTTTCCAATGATGAG
CACTTTTAAAGTTCTGCTATGTGGCGCGGTATTATCCCGTGTTGACGCCGGGCAAGAGCAACTCGGTCGC
CGCATACACTATTCTCAGAATGACTTGGTTGAGTACTCACCAGTCACAGAAAAGCATCTTACGGATGGCA
TGACAGTAAGAGAATTATGCAGTGCTGCCATAACCATGAGTGATAACACTGCGGCCAACTTACTTCTGAC
AACGATCGGAGGACCGAAGGAGCTAACCGCTTTTTTGCACAACATGGGGGATCATGTAACTCGCCTTGAT
CGTTGGGAACCGGAGCTGAATGAAGCCATACCAAACGACGAGCGTGACACCACGATGCCTGCAGCAATGG
CAACAACGTTGCGCAAACTATTAACTGGCGAACTACTTACTCTAGCTTCCCGGCAACAATTAATAGACTG
GATGGAGGCGGATAAAGTTGCAGGACCACTTCTGCGCTCGGCCCTTCCGGCTGGCTGGTTTATTGCTGAT
AAATCTGGAGCCGGTGAGCGTGGGTCTCGCGGTATCATTGCAGCACTGGGGCCAGATGGTAAGCCCTCCC
GTATCGTAGTTATCTACACGACGGGGAGTCAGGCAACTATGGATGAACGAAATAGACAGATCGCTGAGAT
AGGTGCCTCACTGATTAAGCATTGGTAACTGTCAGACCAAGTTTACTCATATATACTTTAGATTGATTTA
AAACTTCATTTTTAATTTAAAAGGATCTAGGTGAAGATCCTTTTTGATAATCTCATGACCAAAATCCCTT
AACGTGAGTTTTCGTTCCACTGAGCGTCAGACCCCGTAGAAAAGATCAAAGGATCTTCTTGAGATCCTTT
TTTTCTGCGCGTAATCTGCTGCTTGCAAACAAAAAAACCACCGCTACCAGCGGTGGTTTGTTTGCCGGAT
CAAGAGCTACCAACTCTTTTTCCGAAGGTAACTGGCTTCAGCAGAGCGCAGATACCAAATACTGTCCTTC
TAGTGTAGCCGTAGTTAGGCCACCACTTCAAGAACTCTGTAGCACCGCCTACATACCTCGCTCTGCTAAT
CCTGTTACCAGTGGCTGCTGCCAGTGGCGATAAGTCGTGTCTTACCGGGTTGGACTCAAGACGATAGTTA
CCGGATAAGGCGCAGCGGTCGGGCTGAACGGGGGGTTCGTGCACACAGCCCAGCTTGGAGCGAACGACCT
ACACCGAACTGAGATACCTACAGCGTGAGCTATGAGAAAGCGCCACGCTTCCCGAAGGGAGAAAGGCGGA
CAGGTATCCGGTAAGCGGCAGGGTCGGAACAGGAGAGCGCACGAGGGAGCTTCCAGGGGGAAACGCCTGG
TATCTTTATAGTCCTGTCGGGTTTCGCCACCTCTGACTTGAGCGTCGATTTTTGTGATGCTCGTCAGGGG
GGCGGAGCCTATGGAAAAACGCCAGCAACGCGGCCTTTTTACGGTTCCTGGCCTTTTGCTGGCCTTTTGC
TCACATGTTCTTTCCTGCGTTATCCCCTGATTCTGTGGATAACCGTATTACCGCCTTTGAGTGAGCTGAT
ACCGCTCGCCGCAGCCGAACGACCGAGCGCAGCGAGTCAGTGAGCGAGGAAGCGGAAGAGCGCCTGATGC
GGTATTTTCTCCTTACGCATCTGTGCGGTATTTCACACCGCATAAATTCCGACACCATCGAATGGTGCAA
AACCTTTCGCGGTATGGCATGATAGCGCCCGGAAGAGAGTCAATTCAGGGTGGTGAATGTGAAACCAGTA
ACGTTATACGATGTCGCAGAGTATGCCGGTGTCTCTTATCAGACCGTTTCCCGCGTGGTGAACCAGGCCA
GCCACGTTTCTGCGAAAACGCGGGAAAAAGTGGAAGCGGCGATGGCGGAGCTGAATTACATTCCCAACCG
CGTGGCACAACAACTGGCGGGCAAACAGTCGTTGCTGATTGGCGTTGCCACCTCCAGTCTGGCCCTGCAC
GCGCCGTCGCAAATTGTCGCGGCGATTAAATCTCGCGCCGATCAACTGGGTGCCAGCGTGGTGGTGTCGA
TGGTAGAACGAAGCGGCGTCGAAGCCTGTAAAGCGGCGGTGCACAATCTTCTCGCGCAACGCGTCAGTGG
GCTGATCATTAACTATCCGCTGGATGACCAGGATGCCATTGCTGTGGAAGCTGCCTGCACTAATGTTCCG
GCGTTATTTCTTGATGTCTCTGACCAGACACCCATCAACAGTATTATTTTCTCCCATGAAGACGGTACGC
GACTGGGCGTGGAGCATCTGGTCGCATTGGGTCACCAGCAAATCGCGCTGTTAGCGGGCCCATTAAGTTC
TGTCTCGGCGCGTCTGCGTCTGGCTGGCTGGCATAAATATCTCACTCGCAATCAAATTCAGCCGATAGCG
GAACGGGAAGGCGACTGGAGTGCCATGTCCGGTTTTCAACAAACCATGCAAATGCTGAATGAGGGCATCG
TTCCCACTGCGATGCTGGTTGCCAACGATCAGATGGCGCTGGGCGCAATGCGCGCCATTACCGAGTCCGG
GCTGCGCGTTGGTGCGGATATCTCGGTAGTGGGATACGACGATACCGAAGACAGCTCATGTTATATCCCG
CCGTTAACCACCATCAAACAGGATTTTCGCCTGCTGGGGCAAACCAGCGTGGACCGCTTGCTGCAACTCT
CTCAGGGCCAGGCGGTGAAGGGCAATCAGCTGTTGCCCGTCTCACTGGTGAAAAGAAAAACCACCCTGGC
GCCCAATACGCAAACCGCCTCTCCCCGCGCGTTGGCCGATTCATTAATGCAGCTGGCACGACAGGTTTCC
CGACTGGAAAGCGGGCAGTGAGCGCAACGCAATTAATGTGAGTTAGCTCACTCATTAGGCACCCCAGGCT
TTACACTTTATGCTTCCGGCTCGTATGTTGTGTGGAATTGTGAGCGGATAACAATTTCACACAGGAAACA
GCTATGACCATGATTACGGATTCACTGGCCGTCGTTTTACAACGTCGTGACTGGGAAAACCCTGGCGTTA
CCCAACTTAATCGCCTTGCAGCACATCCCCCTTTCGCCAGCTGGCGTAATAGCGAAGAGGCCCGCACCGA
TCGCCCTTCCCAACAGTTGCGCAGCCTGAATGGCGAATGGCGCTTTGCCTGGTTTCCGGCACCAGAAGCG
GTGCCGGAAAGCTGGCTGGAGTGCGATCTTCCTGAGGCCGATACTGTCGTCGTCCCCTCAAACTGGCAGA
TGCACGGTTACGATGCGCCCATCTACACCAACGTAACCTATCCCATTACGGTCAATCCGCCGTTTGTTCC
CACGGAGAATCCGACGGGTTGTTACTCGCTCACATTTAATGTTGATGAAAGCTGGCTACAGGAAGGCCAG
ACGCGAATTATTTTTGATGGCGTTGGAATT
Features (pLannotate 1.2.2; 17 found; start..end, strand, type, name):
      6..107     -  CDS            yciV (fragment): RNAAM_ECOLI - Also known as trpH From Escherichia coli (strain K12).
    183..211     +  promoter       tac promoter: strong E. coli promoter; hybrid between the trp and lac UV5 promoters
    219..235     +  protein_bind   lac operator: The lac repressor binds to the lac operator to inhibit transcription in E. coli. This inhibition can be relieved by adding lactose or isopropyl-β-D-thiogalactopyranoside (IPTG). lac repressor encoded by lacI
    258..911     +  CDS            GST26_SCHJA: Experimental evidence at protein level: Swiss-Prot protein existence level 1. GST isoenzymes appear to play a central role in the parasite detoxification system. Other functions are also suspected including a role in increasing the solubility of haematin in the parasite gut. From Schistosoma japonicum (Blood fluke).
    924..1760    +  CDS            Rasa1 (fragment): RASA1_RAT - Also known as Rasa. Experimental evidence at protein level: Swiss-Prot protein existence level 1. Inhibitory regulator of the Ras-cyclic AMP pathway. Stimulates the GTPase of normal but not oncogenic Ras p21 (By similarity). From Rattus norvegicus (Rat).
   1787..1826    +  CDS            rop (fragment): Rop protein, which maintains plasmids at low copy number; rop
   1928..1968    +  misc_feature   bom (fragment): basis of mobility region from pBR322
   2073..2177    +  promoter       AmpR promoter: bla
   2178..3038    +  CDS            AmpR: β-lactamase; bla; confers resistance to ampicillin, carbenicillin, and related antibiotics
   3209..3797    +  rep_origin     ori: high-copy-number ColE1/pMB1/pBR322/pUC origin of replication
   3983..4034    -  misc_feature   bom (fragment): basis of mobility region from pBR322
   4041..4118    +  promoter       lacIq promoter: lacI (mutant); In the lacIq allele, a single base change in the promoter boosts expression of the lacI gene about 10-fold.
   4119..5201    +  CDS            lacI: lac repressor; lacI; The lac repressor binds to the lac operator to inhibit transcription in E. coli. This inhibition can be relieved by adding lactose or isopropyl-β-D-thiogalactopyranoside (IPTG).
   5214..5235    +  protein_bind   CAP binding site: CAP binding activates transcription in the presence of cAMP. E. coli catabolite activator protein
   5250..5280    +  promoter       lac promoter: promoter for the E. coli lac operon
   5288..5304    +  protein_bind   lac operator: The lac repressor binds to the lac operator to inhibit transcription in E. coli. This inhibition can be relieved by adding lactose or isopropyl-β-D-thiogalactopyranoside (IPTG). lac repressor encoded by lacI
   5324..5497    +  CDS            lacZα: LacZα fragment of β-galactosidase; lacZ fragment
