[The description below was written by a language model from this plasmid's Addgene catalogue record and pLannotate feature annotations shown in this document.]
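Description:
pGEX RASGAP(NC)-SH2 is a bacterial expression plasmid built on the pGEX2T backbone for producing a GST fusion of a fragment of human RASA1 (p120 RasGAP) in E. coli. The insert, about 850 bp cloned between BamHI and EcoRI sites that remain intact, encodes amino acids 171-448. The "NC" in the name implies that this fragment spans both the N-terminal and C-terminal SH2 domains of the protein, although the record does not define the term. The automated annotation labels this coding region as a rat Rasa1 fragment, which most likely reflects the closest database match among highly conserved orthologues, since the catalogue entry gives the species as human.

Expression is driven by the tac promoter, a strong trp/lac hybrid, followed by a lac operator. The plasmid also carries lacI under the lacIq promoter, so transcription is repressed until relieved by IPTG. The Schistosoma japonicum glutathione S-transferase coding sequence lies immediately upstream of the insert, giving an N-terminal GST tag that allows affinity capture on glutathione resin. The depositor reports a fusion protein of roughly 54.5 kDa. Propagation relies on a ColE1/pBR322-type origin with ampicillin selection through the bla gene. The catalogue lists the plasmid as low copy, whereas the annotation describes the origin generically as high-copy. Remnants of rop, bom, a lac promoter/operator and lacZα are backbone carry-overs. The sequenced record is 5,770 nt, consistent with the stated backbone plus insert.

The associated publication concerns high-throughput phosphotyrosine profiling with SH2 domains, so the purified GST-SH2 protein presumably serves as a probe for detecting tyrosine-phosphorylated binding sites.
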