Addgene plasmid #46433: pGEX RASGAP(NC)-SH2
Depositing lab: Bruce Mayer. Depositing organization: University of Connecticut Health Center. Publication: High-throughput phosphotyrosine profiling using SH2 domains. Machida K, Thompson CM, Dierck K, Jablonowski K, Karkkainen S, Liu B, Zhang H, Nash PD, Newman DK, Nollau P, Pawson T, Renkema GH, Saksela K, Schiller MR, Shin DG, Mayer BJ. Mol Cell. 2007 Jun 22;26(6):899-915. 10.1016/j.molcel.2007.05.031 PubMed 17588523.
Backbone
  Vector backbone: pGEX2T
  Backbone manufacturer: GE Healthcare Biosciences
  Backbone size w/o insert (bp): 4900
  Vector type: Bacterial Expression
Growth in bacteria
  Bacterial resistance: Ampicillin, 100 μg/mL
  Growth temperature: 37°C
  Growth strain: DH5alpha
  Copy number: Low Copy
Gene/Insert
  Gene/Insert name: Gap/RASGAP(NC) (alt names: RASA1; GAP; PKWS; RASA; CMAVM; CM-AVM; RASGAP; p120GAP; p120RASGAP; DKFZp434N071; RASA1)
  Species: H. sapiens (human)
  Insert size (bp): 854
  Mutation: contains amino acids 171-448
  Entrez Gene: RASA1 (a.k.a. CM-AVM, CMAVM, CMAVM1, GAP, PKWS, RASA, RASGAP, p120, p120GAP, p120RASGAP)
  Promoter: Tac
  Tag / fusion protein: GST (N terminal on backbone)
  Cloning method: Restriction Enzyme; 5′ cloning site BamHI (not destroyed); 3′ cloning site EcoRI (not destroyed)
  Sequencing primers: 5′ pGEX-5; 3′ pGEX-3
Terms and licenses: Academic/Nonprofit Terms; Industry Terms: Not Available to Industry
Depositor comments: The molecular weight of the GST fusion protein is approximately 54.5 kDa
How to cite: pGEX RASGAP(NC)-SH2 was a gift from Bruce Mayer (Addgene plasmid # 46433 ; http://n2t.net/addgene:46433 ; RRID:Addgene_46433)
