>Addgene plasmid #46433 | pGEX RASGAP(NC)-SH2 | depositor partial sequence | sequence record 65588 | Insert sequence
GGATCCCCCCATACCGTTGACCGCTCCTCCAACTAACCAGTGGTATCACGGAAAACTTGACAGAACGATA
GCAGAAGAACGCCTCAGGCAGGCAGGGAAGTCTGGCAGTTATCTTATAAGAGAGAGTGATCGGAGGCCAG
GGTCCTTTGTACTTTCATTTCTTAGCCAGATGAATGTTGTCAACCATTTTAGGATTATTGCTATGTGTGG
AGATTACTACATTGGTGGAAGACGTTTTTCTTCACTGTCAGACCTAATAGGTTATTACAGTCATGTTTCT
TGTTTGCTTAAAGGAGAAAAATTACTTTACCCAGTTGCACCACCAGAGCCAGTAGAAGATAGAAGGCGTG
TACGAGCTATTCTACCTTACACAAAAGTACCAGACACTGATGAAATAAGTTTCTTAAAAGGAGATATGTT
CATTGTTCATAATGAATTAGAAGATGGATGGATGTGGGTTACAAATTTAAGAACAGATGAACAAGGCCTT
ATTGTTGAAGACCTAGTAGAAGAGGTGGGCCGGGAAGAAGATCCACATGAAGGAAAAATATGGTTCCATG
GGAAGATTTCCAAACAGGAAGCTTATAATTTACTAATGACAGTTGGTCAAGTCTGCAGTTTTCTTGTGAG
GCCCTCAGATAATACTCCTGGCGATTATTCACTTTATTTCCGGACCAATGAAAATATTCAGCGATTTAAA
ATATGTCCAACGCCAAACAATCAGTTTATGATGGGAGGCCGGTATTATAACAGCATTGGGGACATCATAG
ATCACTATCGAAAAGAACAGATTGTTGAAGGATATTATCTTAAGGAACCTGTACCAATGCAGGATCAAGA
ACAAGTGGGAATTC
