>Addgene plasmid #46433 | pGEX RASGAP(NC)-SH2 | addgene partial sequence | sequence record 66770 | pGEX5
GGATCCCCCCATACCGTTGACCGCTCCTCCAACTAACCAGTGGTATCACGGAAAACTTGACAGAACGATA
GCAGAAGAACGCCTCAGGCAGGCAGGGAAGTCTGGCAGTTATCTTATAAGAGAGAGTGATCGGAGGCCAG
GGTCCTTTGTACTTTCATTTCTTAGCCAGATGAATGTTGTCAACCATTTTAGGATTATTGCTATGTGTGG
AGATTACTACATTGGTGGAAGACGTTTTTCTTCACTGTCAGACCTAATAGGTTATTACAGTCATGTTTCT
TGTTTGCTTAAAGGAGAAAAATTACTTTACCCAGTTGCACCACCAGAGCCAGTAGAAGATAGAAGGCGTG
TACGAGCTATTCTACCTTACACAAAAGTACCAGACACTGATGAAATAAGTTTCTTAAAAGGAGATATGTT
CATTGTTCATAATGAATTAGAAGATGGATGGATGTGGGTTACAAATTTAAGAACAGATGAACAAGGCCTT
ATTGTTGAAGACCTAGTAGAAGAGGTGGGCCGGGAAGAAGATCCACATGAAGGAAAAATATGGTTCCATG
GGAAGATTTCCAAACAGGAAGCTTATAATTTACTAATGACAGTTGGTCAAGTCTGCAGTTTTCTTGTGAG
GCCCTCAGATAATACTCCTGGCGATTATTCACTTTATTTCCGGACCAATGAAAATATTCAGCGATTTAAA
ATATGTCCAACGCCAAACAATCAGTTTATGATGGGAGGCCGGTATTATAACAGCATTGGGGACATCATAG
ATCACTATCGAAAAGAACAGATTGTTGAAGGATATTATCTTAAGGAACCTGTACCAATGCAGGATCAAGA
ACAAGTGG
